Addgene plasmid #224855: pUBC(k)-AT5G59420-mKOk
Purpose: Plasmid for expression of AT5G59420.1 coding sequence tagged with mKOk in plants
Depositing lab: Rebecca Roston. Depositing organization: University of Nebraska at Lincoln. Publication: Lipid Metabolism and Contact Site Homologs Are Enriched at the Chloroplast Envelope-Thylakoid Interface. LaBrant EW, Smith CN, Torres-Gerena AD, Ishimwe J, Huang F, Tullis A, Litterer L, Modi B, Naldrett MJ, Altartouri B, Roston RL. bioRxiv 2025.06.20.660776; doi: https://doi.org/10.1101/2025.06.20.660776.
Backbone
  Vector backbone: pUBC(k)-DEST-mKOk
  Vector type: Plant Expression
Growth in bacteria
  Bacterial resistance: Spectinomycin, 50 μg/mL
  Growth temperature: 37°C
  Growth strain: DH5alpha
  Copy number: High Copy
Gene/Insert
  Gene/Insert name: AT5G59420.1
  Species: A. thaliana (mustard weed)
  Entrez Gene: ORP3C (a.k.a. AT5G59420, F2O15.17, F2O15_17, OSBP(oxysterol binding protein)-related protein 3C)
  Cloning method: Gateway Cloning
Terms and licenses: Academic/Nonprofit Terms; Industry Terms: Not Available to Industry
Depositor comments: Please visit https://doi.org/10.1101/2025.06.20.660776 for bioRxiv preprint.
How to cite: pUBC(k)-AT5G59420-mKOk was a gift from Rebecca Roston (Addgene plasmid # 224855 ; http://n2t.net/addgene:224855 ; RRID:Addgene_224855)
