[The description below was written by a language model from this plasmid's Addgene catalogue record and pLannotate feature annotations shown in this document.]
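Description:
pUBC(k)-AT5G59420-mKOk is a 12.2 kb binary T-DNA plasmid for plant expression, made by Gateway recombination of the Arabidopsis thaliana AT5G59420.1 coding sequence into the pUBC(k)-DEST-mKOk destination backbone. It carries a high-copy ColE1/pUC-type origin with a bom site for propagation in E. coli, and the pVS1 oriV with its RepA and StaA genes, which support replication and stable maintenance in Agrobacterium. Bacterial selection is by spectinomycin through an aadA (SmR) gene. Nopaline-type left and right border repeats define the segment transferred into plant cells.

Within the T-DNA, the insert encodes ORP3C, an oxysterol-binding-protein-related protein annotated as possibly involved in sterol transport. It is flanked by attB1 and attB2 sites left by the Gateway reaction. It is followed on the same strand by the monomeric orange fluorescent protein mKOκ, an arrangement consistent with a C-terminal fusion, and then by a CaMV polyadenylation signal. The promoter driving this cassette is not annotated in the feature table. About 660 bp upstream of attB1 carry no annotation, and the "UBC" in the backbone name hints at a ubiquitin-type promoter, but the record does not state this. A second cassette, the NOS promoter driving nos-nptII with a NOS terminator, provides kanamycin selection of transformed plant tissue, which probably explains the "(k)" in the name. The lac, lacZα, T7, SP6 and MCS fragments are remnants of the cloning backbone.

The stated purpose is expression of mKOκ-tagged AT5G59420.1 in plants. This suits fluorescence imaging of the protein's subcellular localisation, and the associated study concerns lipid metabolism and contact-site homologs at the chloroplast envelope–thylakoid interface.
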