Features (pLannotate 1.2.2; 31 found; start..end, strand, type, name):
    669..693     +  protein_bind   attB1: mutant version of attB; recombination site for the Gateway® BP reaction BP Clonase™
    696..2066    +  CDS            ORP3C: ORP3C_ARATH - Experimental evidence at transcript level: Swiss-Prot protein existence level 2. May be involved in the transport of sterols. From Arabidopsis thaliana (Mouse-ear cress).
   2068..2092    -  protein_bind   attB2: mutant version of attB; recombination site for the Gateway® BP reaction BP Clonase™
   2145..2798    +  CDS            mKO&kappa;: mKO&kappa; is a basic (constitutively fluorescent) orange fluorescent protein published in 2008, derived from Verrillofungia concinna. It has low acid sensitivity.
   2873..3032    +  polyA_signal   CaMV poly(A) signal (fragment): cauliflower mosaic virus polyadenylation signal
   3033..3052    +  misc_feature   MCS (fragment): pUC18/19 multiple cloning site
   3073..3091    -  promoter       SP6 promoter: promoter for bacteriophage SP6 RNA polymerase
   3160..3178    -  promoter       T7 promoter: promoter for bacteriophage T7 RNA polymerase
   3181..3338    +  CDS            lacZα (fragment): LacZα fragment of β-galactosidase; lacZ fragment
   3359..3542    +  promoter       NOS promoter: nopaline synthase promoter NOS promoter
   3543..4364    +  CDS            KanR: fusion between an N-terminal peptide of nopaline synthase and Tn5 aminoglycoside phosphotransferase; nos-nptII; confers resistance to kanamycin
   4385..4543    +  CDS            ble (fragment): BLE_KLEPN - Experimental evidence at protein level: Swiss-Prot protein existence level 1. Binding protein with a strong affinity to the bleomycin family of antibiotics. Binds to CL990; an antimitotic-antibiotic compound. From Klebsiella pneumoniae.
   4540..4965    +  CDS            nos (fragment): DHNO_AGRT7 - Protein inferred from homology: Swiss-Prot protein existence level 3. From Agrobacterium tumefaciens (strain T37).
   4989..5241    +  terminator     NOS terminator: nopaline synthase terminator and poly(A) signal
   5334..5358    -  misc_feature   LB T-DNA repeat: left border repeat from nopaline C58 T-DNA
   5617..5640    +  promoter       Pc promoter (fragment): intI1 (promoter lies within the coding sequence); class 1 integron promoter
   5816..5872    +  CDS            GmR (fragment): gentamycin acetyltransferase; aacC1; confers resistance to gentamycin
   5883..6670    +  CDS            SmR (fragment): aminoglycoside adenylyltransferase (Murphy, 1985); aadA; confers resistance to spectinomycin and streptomycin
   6916..7504    +  rep_origin     ori: high-copy-number ColE1/pMB1/pBR322/pUC origin of replication
   7690..7830    -  misc_feature   bom: basis of mobility region from pBR322
   7932..7971    -  CDS            rop (fragment): Rop protein, which maintains plasmids at low copy number; rop
   8174..8368    -  rep_origin     pVS1 oriV: origin of replication for the Pseudomonas plasmid pVS1 (Heeb et al., 2000)
   8434..9507    -  CDS            pVS1 RepA: replication protein from the Pseudomonas plasmid pVS1 (Heeb et al., 2000)
   9936..10565   -  CDS            pVS1 StaA: stability protein from the Pseudomonas plasmid pVS1 (Heeb et al., 2000)
  11125..11526   -  CDS            Y4CG_SINFN (fragment): Protein inferred from homology: Swiss-Prot protein existence level 3. From Sinorhizobium fredii (strain NBRC 101917 / NGR234).
  11896..11920   -  misc_feature   RB T-DNA repeat: right border repeat from nopaline C58 T-DNA
  11984..12072   +  CDS            lacI (fragment): lac repressor; lacI; The lac repressor binds to the lac operator to inhibit transcription in E. coli. This inhibition can be relieved by adding lactose or isopropyl-β-D-thiogalactopyranoside (IPTG).
  12085..12106   +  protein_bind   CAP binding site: CAP binding activates transcription in the presence of cAMP. E. coli catabolite activator protein
  12121..12151   +  promoter       lac promoter: promoter for the E. coli lac operon
  12155..12177   +  protein_bind   lac operator (fragment): The lac repressor binds to the lac operator to inhibit transcription in E. coli. This inhibition can be relieved by adding lactose or isopropyl-β-D-thiogalactopyranoside (IPTG). lac repressor encoded by lacI
  12208..6       +  misc_feature   MCS (fragment) (across the origin): pUC18/19 multiple cloning site
>Addgene plasmid #224855 | pUBC(k)-AT5G59420-mKOk | addgene full sequence | sequence record 447335 | Addgene NGS Result
TACCCGACGAGTCAGTAATAAACGGCGTCAAAGTGGTTGCAGCCGGCACACACGAGTCGTGTTTATCAAC
TCAAAGCACAAATACTTTTCCTCAACCTAAAAATAAGGCAATTAGCCAAAAACAACTTTGCGTGTAAACA
ACGCTCAATACACGTGTCATTTTATTATTAGCTATTGCTTCACCGCCTTAGCTTTCTCGTGACCTAGTCG
TCCTCGTCTTTTCTTCTTCTTCTTCTATAAAACAATACCCAAAGAGCTCTTCTTCTTCACAATTCAGATT
TCAATTTCTCAAAATCTTAAAAACTTTCTCTCAATTCTCTCTACCGTGATCAAGGTAAATTTCTGTGTTC
CTTATTCTCTCAAAATCTTCGATTTTGTTTTCGTTCGATCCCAATTTCGTATATGTTCTTTGGTTTAGAT
TCTGTTAATCTTAGATCGAAGACGATTTTCTGGGTTTGATCGTTAGATATCATCTTAATTCTCGATTAGG
GTTTCATAGATATCATCCGATTTGTTCAAATAATTTGAGTTTTGTCGAATAATTACTCTTCGATTTGTGA
TTTCTATCTAGATCTGGTGTTAGTTTCTAGTTTGTGCGATCGAATTTGTAGATTAATCTGAGTTTTTCTG
ATTAACACTCGAGTGCGGGATCCTCTAGAGGGCCCATCACAAGTTTGTACAAAAAAGCAGGCTTCATGGG
AAGTCCAAAGAAGAACGAGAACAAAGGCTTCTTCGCCGCCATGACTTCTGGCTTCTCCATGTTCGGTACC
GCCGTGTCGAGATCCGTTAACGGCGTGCAAGGTAATGAAGGAGTTGAGGTCATAAATCCAGAAGGTGGCA
AGGAAGATGCTGAAGAGGAAGCTCAGAAAGGAAGGTGGAAGGACGAGGAACGAGATAGTTACTGGAAGAT
GATGCAGAAATATATAGGTTCGGATATTACGTCAATGGTGACTCTTCCTGTTGTTATATTTGAGCCTATG
ACTATGCTCCAGAAGATGGCTGAGATAATGGAGTATTCTCATTTGTTGGATCAAGCAGATGAATGCGAAG
ATCCATACTTGCGTTTAGTATATGCTTCATCATGGGCTATATCTGTTTACTATGCCTTCCAACGAACTTG
GAAGCCTTTCAATCCTATTCTTGGGGAGACATATGAGATGGTCAACCATGGTGGGATTTCTTTTATTTCT
GAGCAGGTTAGCCATCATCCACCAATGAGTGCTGGTCATGCCGAGAACGAGCACTTCATTTACGACATCA
CATCAAAGTTGAAAACTAAACTTTTGGGTAACTCTGTTGATGTTTACCCTGTGGGAAGAACGCGTGTAAC
CCTCAAGAAAGATGGTGTGGTTCTGGATTTGGTGCCGCCTCTCACTAAGATTCACAATCTAATATTTGGA
CGAACCTGGGTTGACTCACCTGGGGAAATGGTCATGACAAATTTAACCACTGGAGACAAAGTTGTGCTTT
ATTTCCAGCCATGTGGCTGGTTCGGTTCTGGCCGCTATGAAGTTGATGGCTACGTTTACAGCGCAGCTGA
AGAACCGAAAATCATGATGACAGGAAAATGGAATGAGAAAATGAGCTACCAACCTTGTGATGCCGAAGGG
GAACCCCTTCCAGGAACAGAGCTGAAAGAGGTGTGGCATTTGGCTGATGTCCCCAAAAACGACAACTTTC
AGTACACTCACTTTGCTCACAAGATAAACAGCTTCGACACAGCGCCTGCTAAGCTCTTGGCTTCAGACTC
ACGTATCCGTCCTGATAGATATTCCCTTGAGCAGGGTGACCTTTCTAAAGCTGGTTCCGAGAAACACAGC
CTTGAGGAGAGACAAAGGGCCGAAAAGAGGACCAGAGAGACAAAGGGACAAAAGTTCACTCCAAGATGGT
TCGATCTAACGGATGAGATCACACCTACTCCATGGGGAGATATTGAAGTATACCAATACAACGGGAAGTA
CAATGAACACCGAGACACGGCAGAGAGCTCAAGTAGTGCCTCCAACGAAACGGACCTCAAATCGATCGAG
TTTAATCCTTGGCAATATGGTAATATCTCAACCGAAGACCCAGCTTTCTTGTACAAAGTGGTGATGGGAC
GTCCGCGGAGATCTACGCGTGTCGACTCGAGATATCCAACTAGTATGGTGAGCGTTATCAAGCCTGAGAT
GAAGATGAGGTACTACATGGACGGAAGCGTGAACGGACACGAGTTCACTATTGAAGGCGAAGGTACTGGA
AGGCCTTACGAGGGACATCAAGAGATGACTCTCAGAGTGACCATGGCTGAAGGTGGACCTATGCCTTTCG
CTTTCGATCTCGTGTCTCACGTGTTCTGCTACGGACACAGAGTGTTCACTAAGTACCCTGAAGAGATCCC
GGACTACTTCAAGCAAGCTTTCCCTGAGGGACTCTCTTGGGAGAGATCTTTGGAATTCGAGGACGGTGGA
TCCGCTTCTGTGTCTGCTCATATCTCTCTCAGGGGCAACACCTTCTACCACAAGAGCAAGTTTACCGGGG
TGAACTTCCCTGCTGATGGACCGATCATGCAGAACCAGTCTGTTGATTGGGAGCCGTCTACTGAGAAGAT
CACCGCTTCTGATGGTGTGCTCAAGGGTGATGTGACCATGTACCTTAAGCTCGAAGGTGGTGGAAACCAC
AAGTGCCAGTTCAAGACTACCTACAAGGCCGCCAAAGAAATCCTCGAGATGCCTGGTGATCACTACATCG
GACATAGGCTCGTGAGAAAGACCGAGGGAAACATCACTGAGCAGGTTGAGGATGCTGTGGCTCATTCTCA
ATTGTTATAAGCGGCCATGCTAGAGTCCGCAAAAATCACCAGTCTCTCTCTACAAATCTATCTCTCTCTA
TTTTTCTCCAGAATAATGTGTGAGTAGTTCCCAGATAAGGGAATTAGGGTTCTTATAGGGTTTCGCTCAT
GTGTTGAGCATATAAGAAACCCTTAGTATGTATTTGTATTTGTAAAATACTTCTATCAATAAAATTTCTA
ATTCCTAAAACCAAAATCCAGTGACCTGCAGGCATGCAAGCTAGCTTACTAGTGATGCATATTCTATAGT
GTCACCTAAATCTGCGGCCGCACTAGTGATATCCCGCGGCCATGGCGGCCGGGAGCATGCGACGTCGGGC
CCAATTCGCCCTATAGTGAGTCGTATTACAATTCACTGGCCGTCGTTTTACAACGTCGTGACTGGGAAAA
CCCTGGCGTTACCCAACTTAATCGCCTTGCAGCACATCCCCCTTTCGCCAGCTGGCGTAATAGCGAAGAG
GCCCGCACCGATCGCCCTTCCCAACAGTTGCGCAGCCTGAATGGCGAATGGAAATTGTAAGCGTTAATGG
GTTTCTGGAGTTTAATGAGCTAAGCACATACGTCAGAAACCATTATTGCGCGTTCAAAAGTCGCCTAAGG
TCACTATCAGCTAGCAAATATTTCTTGTCAAAAATGCTCCACTGACGTTCCATAAATTCCCCTCGGTATC
CAATTAGAGTCTCATATTCACTCTCAATCCAAATAATCTGCAATGGCAATTACCTTATCCGCAACTTCTT
TACCTATTTCCGCCCGGATCCGGGCAGGTTCTCCGGCCGCTTGGGTGGAGAGGCTATTCGGCTATGACTG
GGCACAACAGACAATCGGCTGCTCTGATGCCGCCGTGTTCCGGCTGTCAGCGCAGGGGCGCCCGGTTCTT
TTTGTCAAGACCGACCTGTCCGGTGCCCTGAATGAACTGCAGGACGAGGCAGCGCGGCTATCGTGGCTGG
CCACGACGGGCGTTCCTTGCGCAGCTGTGCTCGACGTTGTCACTGAAGCGGGAAGGGACTGGCTGCTATT
GGGCGAAGTGCCGGGGCAGGATCTCCTGTCATCTCACCTTGCTCCTGCCGAGAAAGTATCCATCATGGCT
GATGCAATGCGGCGGCTGCATACGCTTGATCCGGCTACCTGCCCATTCGACCACCAAGCGAAACATCGCA
TCGAGCGAGCACGTACTCGGATGGAAGCCGGTCTTGTCGATCAGGATGATCTGGACGAAGAGCATCAGGG
GCTCGCGCCAGCCGAACTGTTCGCCAGGCTCAAGGCGCGCATGCCCGACGGCGAGGATCTCGTCGTGACC
CATGGCGATGCCTGCTTGCCGAATATCATGGTGGAAAATGGCCGCTTTTCTGGATTCATCGACTGTGGCC
GGCTGGGTGTGGCGGACCGCTATCAGGACATAGCGTTGGCTACCCGTGATATTGCTGAAGAGCTTGGCGG
CGAATGGGCTGACCGCTTCCTCGTGCTTTACGGTATCGCCGCTCCCGATTCGCAGCGCATCGCCTTCTAT
CGCCTTCTTGACGAGTTCTTCTGAGCGGGACTCTGGGGTTCGAAATGACCGACCAAGCGACGCCCAACCT
GCCATCACGAGATTTCGATTCCACCGCCGCCTTCTATGAAAGGTTGGGCTTCGGAATCGTTTTCCGGGAC
GCCGGCTGGATGATCCTCCAGCGCGGGGATCTCATGCTGGAGTTCTTCGCCCACCCCGATCCAACACTTA
CGTTTGCAACGTCCAAGAGCAAATAGACCACGAACGCCGGAAGGTTGCCGCAGCGTGTGGATTGCGTCTC
AATTCTCTCTTGCAGGAATGCAATGATGAATATGATACTGACTATGAAACTTTGAGGGAATACTGCCTAG
CACCGTCACCTCATAACGTGCATCATGCATGCCCTGACAACATGGAACATCGCTATTTTTCTGAAGAATT
ATGCTCGTTGGAGGATGTCGCGGCAATTGCAGCTATTGCCAAAATCGAAATACCCCTCACGCATGCATTC
ATCAATATTATTCATGCGGGGAAAGGCAAGATTAATCCAACTGGCAAATCATCCAGCGTGATTGGTAACT
TCAGTTCCAGCGACTTGATTCGTTTTGGTGCTACCCACGTTTTCAATAAGGACGAGATGGTGGAGTAAAG
AAGGAGTGCGTCGAAGCAGATCGTTCAAACATTTGGCAATAAAGTTTCTTAAGATTGAATCCTGTTGCCG
GTCTTGCGATGATTATCATATAATTTCTGTTGAATTACGTTAAGCATGTAATAATTAACATGTAATGCAT
GACGTTATTTATGAGATGGGTTTTTATGATTAGAGTCCCGCAATTATACATTTAATACGCGATAGAAAAC
AAAATATAGCGCGCAAACTAGGATAAATTATCGCGCGCGGTGTCATCTATGTTACTAGATCGACCGGCAT
GCAAGCTGATAATTCAATTCGGCGTTAATTCAGTACATTAAAAACGTCCGCAATGTGTTATTAAGTTGTC
TAAGCGTCAATTTGTTTACACCACAATATATCCTGCCACCAGCCAGCCAACAGCTCCCCGACCGGCAGCT
CGGCACAAAATCACCACTCGATACAGGCAGCCCATCAGTCCGGGACGGCGTCAGCGGGAGAGCCGTTGTA
AGGCGGCAGACTTTGCTCATGTTACCGATGCTATTCGGAAGAACGGCAACTAAGCTGCCGGGTTTGAAAC
ACGGATGATCTCGCGGAGGGTAGCATGTTGATTGTAACGATGACAGAGCGTTGCTGCCTGTGATCAATTC
GGGCACGAACCCAGTGGACATAAGCCTGTTCGGTTCGTAAGCTGTAATGCAAGTAGCGTATGCGCTCACG
CAACTGGTCCAGAACCTTGACCGAACGCAGCGGTGGTAACGGCGCAGTGGCGGTTTTCATGGCTTGTTAT
GACTGTTTTTTTGGGGTACAGTCTATGCCTCGGGCATCCAAGCAGCAAGCGCGTTACGCCGTGGGTCGAT
GTTTGATGTTATGGAGCAGCAACGATGTTACGCAGCAGGGCAGTCGCCCTAAAACAAAGTTAAACATCAT
GGGGGAAGCGGTGATCGCCGAAGTATCGACTCAACTATCAGAGGTAGTTGGCGTCATCGAGCGCCATCTC
GAACCGACGTTGCTGGCCGTACATTTGTACGGCTCCGCAGTGGATGGCGGCCTGAAGCCACACAGTGATA
TTGATTTGCTGGTTACGGTGACCGTAAGGCTTGATGAAACAACGCGGCGAGCTTTGATCAACGACCTTTT
GGAAACTTCGGCTTCCCCTGGAGAGAGCGAGATTCTCCGCGCTGTAGAAGTCACCATTGTTGTGCACGAC
GACATCATTCCGTGGCGTTATCCAGCTAAGCGCGAACTGCAATTTGGAGAATGGCAGCGCAATGACATTC
TTGCAGGTATCTTCGAGCCAGCCACGATCGACATTGATCTGGCTATCTTGCTGACAAAAGCAAGAGAACA
TAGCGTTGCCTTGGTAGGTCCAGCGGCGGAGGAACTCTTTGATCCGGTTCCTGAACAGGATCTATTTGAG
GCGCTAAATGAAACCTTAACGCTATGGAACTCGCCGCCCGACTGGGCTGGCGATGAGCGAAATGTAGTGC
TTACGTTGTCCCGCATTTGGTACAGCGCAGTAACCGGCAAAATCGCGCCGAAGGATGTCGCTGCCGACTG
GGCAATGGAGCGCCTGCCGGCCCAGTATCAGCCCGTCATACTTGAAGCTAGACAGGCTTATCTTGGACAA
GAAGAAGATCGCTTGGCCTCGCGCGCAGATCAGTTGGAAGAATTTGTCCACTACGTGAAAGGCGAGATCA
CCAAGGTAGTCGGCAAATAATGTCTAGCTAGAAATTCGTTCAAGCCGACGCCGCTTCGCGGCGCGGCTTA
ACTCAAGCGTTAGATGCACTAAGCACATAATTGCTCACAGCCAAACTATCAGGTCAAGTCTGCTTTTATT
ATTTTTAAGCGTGCATAATAAGCCCTACACAAATTGGGAGATATATCATGCATGACCAAAATCCCTTAAC
GTGAGTTTTCGTTCCACTGAGCGTCAGACCCCGTAGAAAAGATCAAAGGATCTTCTTGAGATCCTTTTTT
TCTGCGCGTAATCTGCTGCTTGCAAACAAAAAAACCACCGCTACCAGCGGTGGTTTGTTTGCCGGATCAA
GAGCTACCAACTCTTTTTCCGAAGGTAACTGGCTTCAGCAGAGCGCAGATACCAAATACTGTCCTTCTAG
TGTAGCCGTAGTTAGGCCACCACTTCAAGAACTCTGTAGCACCGCCTACATACCTCGCTCTGCTAATCCT
GTTACCAGTGGCTGCTGCCAGTGGCGATAAGTCGTGTCTTACCGGGTTGGACTCAAGACGATAGTTACCG
GATAAGGCGCAGCGGTCGGGCTGAACGGGGGGTTCGTGCACACAGCCCAGCTTGGAGCGAACGACCTACA
CCGAACTGAGATACCTACAGCGTGAGCTATGAGAAAGCGCCACGCTTCCCGAAGGGAGAAAGGCGGACAG
GTATCCGGTAAGCGGCAGGGTCGGAACAGGAGAGCGCACGAGGGAGCTTCCAGGGGGAAACGCCTGGTAT
CTTTATAGTCCTGTCGGGTTTCGCCACCTCTGACTTGAGCGTCGATTTTTGTGATGCTCGTCAGGGGGGC
GGAGCCTATGGAAAAACGCCAGCAACGCGGCCTTTTTACGGTTCCTGGCCTTTTGCTGGCCTTTTGCTCA
CATGTTCTTTCCTGCGTTATCCCCTGATTCTGTGGATAACCGTATTACCGCCTTTGAGTGAGCTGATACC
GCTCGCCGCAGCCGAACGACCGAGCGCAGCGAGTCAGTGAGCGAGGAAGCGGAAGAGCGCCTGATGCGGT
ATTTTCTCCTTACGCATCTGTGCGGTATTTCACACCGCATATGGTGCACTCTCAGTACAATCTGCTCTGA
TGCCGCATAGTTAAGCCAGTATACACTCCGCTATCGCTACGTGACTGGGTCATGGCTGCGCCCCGACACC
CGCCAACACCCGCTGACGCGCCCTGACGGGCTTGTCTGCTCCCGGCATCCGCTTACAGACAAGCTGTGAC
CGTCTCCGGGAGCTGCATGTGTCAGAGGTTTTCACCGTCATCACCGAAACGCGCGAGGCAGGGTGCCTTG
ATGTGGGCGCCGGCGGTCGAGTGGCGACGGCGCGGCTTGTCCGCGCCCTGGTAGATTGCCTGGCCGTAGG
CCAGCCATTTTTGAGCGGCCAGCGGCCGCGATAGGCCGACGCGAAGCGGCGGGGCGTAGGGAGCGCAGCG
ACCGAAGGGTAGGCGCTTTTTGCAGCTCTTCGGCTGTGCGCTGGCCAGACAGTTATGCACAGGCCAGGCG
GGTTTTAAGAGTTTTAATAAGTTTTAAAGAGTTTTAGGCGGAAAAATCGCCTTTTTTCTCTTTTATATCA
GTCACTTACATGTGTGACCGGTTCCCAATGTACGGCTTTGGGTTCCCAATGTACGGGTTCCGGTTCCCAA
TGTACGGCTTTGGGTTCCCAATGTACGTGCTATCCACAGGAAAGAGACCTTTTCGACCTTTTTCCCCTGC
TAGGGCAATTTGCCCTAGCATCTGCTCCGTACATTAGGAACCGGCGGATGCTTCGCCCTCGATCAGGTTG
CGGTAGCGCATGACTAGGATCGGGCCAGCCTGCCCCGCCTCCTCCTTCAAATCGTACTCCGGCAGGTCAT
TTGACCCGATCAGCTTGCGCACGGTGAAACAGAACTTCTTGAACTCTCCGGCGCTGCCACTGCGTTCGTA
GATCGTCTTGAACAACCATCTGGCTTCTGCCTTGCCTGCGGCGCGGCGTGCCAGGCGGTAGAGAAAACGG
CCGATGCCGGGATCGATCAAAAAGTAATCGGGGTGAACCGTCAGCACGTCCGGGTTCTTGCCTTCTGTGA
TCTCGCGGTACATCCAATCAGCTAGCTCGATCTCGATGTACTCCGGCCGCCCGGTTTCGCTCTTTACGAT
CTTGTAGCGGCTAATCAAGGCTTCACCCTCGGATACCGTCACCAGGCGGCCGTTCTTGGCCTTCTTCGTA
CGCTGCATGGCAACGTGCGTGGTGTTTAACCGAATGCAGGTTTCTACCAGGTCGTCTTTCTGCTTTCCGC
CATCGGCTCGCCGGCAGAACTTGAGTACGTCCGCAACGTGTGGACGGAACACGCGGCCGGGCTTGTCTCC
CTTCCCTTCCCGGTATCGGTTCATGGATTCGGTTAGATGGGAAACCGCCATCAGTACCAGGTCGTAATCC
CACACACTGGCCATGCCGGCCGGCCCTGCGGAAACCTCTACGTGCCCGTCTGGAAGCTCGTAGCGGATCA
CCTCGCCAGCTCGTCGGTCACGCTTCGACAGACGGAAAACGGCCACGTCCATGATGCTGCGACTATCGCG
GGTGCCCACGTCATAGAGCATCGGAACGAAAAAATCTGGTTGCTCGTCGCCCTTGGGCGGCTTCCTAATC
GACGGCGCACCGGCTGCCGGCGGTTGCCGGGATTCTTTGCGGATTCGATCAGCGGCCGCTTGCCACGATT
CACCGGGGCGTGCTTCTGCCTCGATGCGTTGCCGCTGGGCGGCCTGCGCGGCCTTCAACTTCTCCACCAG
GTCATCACCCAGCGCCGCGCCGATTTGTACCGGGCCGGATGGTTTGCGACCGCTCACGCCGATTCCTCGG
GCTTGGGGGTTCCAGTGCCATTGCAGGGCCGGCAGACAACCCAGCCGCTTACGCCTGGCCAACCGCCCGT
TCCTCCACACATGGGGCATTCCACGGCGTCGGTGCCTGGTTGTTCTTGATTTTCCATGCCGCCTCCTTTA
GCCGCTAAAATTCATCTACTCATTTATTCATTTGCTCATTTACTCTGGTAGCTGCGCGATGTATTCAGAT
AGCAGCTCGGTAATGGTCTTGCCTTGGCGTACCGCGTACATCTTCAGCTTGGTGTGATCCTCCGCCGGCA
ACTGAAAGTTGACCCGCTTCATGGCTGGCGTGTCTGCCAGGCTGGCCAACGTTGCAGCCTTGCTGCTGCG
TGCGCTCGGACGGCCGGCACTTAGCGTGTTTGTGCTTTTGCTCATTTTCTCTTTACCTCATTAACTCAAA
TGAGTTTTGATTTAATTTCAGCGGCCAGCGCCTGGACCTCGCGGGCAGCGTCGCCCTCGGGTTCTGATTC
AAGAACGGTTGTGCCGGCGGCGGCAGTGCCTGGGTAGCTCACGCGCTGCGTGATACGGGACTCAAGAATG
GGCAGCTCGTACCCGGCCAGCGCCTCGGCAACCTCACCGCCGATGCGCGTGCCTTTGATCGCCCGCGACA
CGACAAAGGCCGCTTGTAGCCTTCCATCCGTGACCTCAATGCGCTGCTTAACCAGCTCCACCAGGTCGGC
GGTGGCCCATATGTCGTAAGGGCTTGGCTGCACCGGAATCAGCACGAAGTCGGCTGCCTTGATCGCGGAC
ACAGCCAAGTCCGCCGCCTGGGGCGCTCCGTCGATCACTACGAAGTCGCGCCGGCCGATGGCCTTCACGT
CGCGGTCAATCGTCGGGCGGTCGATGCCGACAACGGTTAGCGGTTGATCTTCCCGCACGGCCGCCCAATC
GCGGGCACTGCCCTGGGGATCGGAATCGACTAACAGAACATCGGCCCCGGCGAGTTGCAGGGCGCGGGCT
AGATGGGTTGCGATGGTCGTCTTGCCTGACCCGCCTTTCTGGTTAAGTACAGCGATAACCTTCATGCGTT
CCCCTTGCGTATTTGTTTATTTACTCATCGCATCATATACGCAGCGACCGCATGACGCAAGCTGTTTTAC
TCAAATACACATCACCTTTTTAGACGGCGGCGCTCGGTTTCTTCAGCGGCCAAGCTGGCCGGCCAGGCCG
CCAGCTTGGCATCAGACAAACCGGCCAGGATTTCATGCAGCCGCACGGTTGAGACGTGCGCGGGCGGCTC
GAACACGTACCCGGCCGCGATCATCTCCGCCTCGATCTCTTCGGTAATGAAAAACGGTTCGTCCTGGCCG
TCCTGGTGCGGTTTCATGCTTGTTCCTCTTGGCGTTCATTCTCGGCGGCCGCCAGGGCGTCGGCCTCGGT
CAATGCGTCCTCACGGAAGGCACCGCGCCGCCTGGCCTCGGTGGGCGTCACTTCCTCGCTGCGCTCAAGT
GCGCGGTACAGGGTCGAGCGATGCACGCCAAGCAGTGCAGCCGCCTCTTTCACGGTGCGGCCTTCCTGGT
CGATCAGCTCGCGGGCGTGCGCGATCTGTGCCGGGGTGAGGGTAGGGCGGGGGCCAAACTTCACGCCTCG
GGCCTTGGCGGCCTCGCGCCCGCTCCGGGTGCGGTCGATGATTAGGGAACGCTCGAACTCGGCAATGCCG
GCGAACACGGTCAACACCATGCGGCCGGCCGGCGTGGTGGTGTCGGCCCACGGCTCTGCCAGGCTACGCA
GGCCCGCGCCGGCCTCCTGGATGCGCTCGGCAATGTCCAGTAGGTCGCGGGTGCTGCGGGCCAGGCGGTC
TAGCCTGGTCACTGTCACAACGTCGCCAGGGCGTAGGTGGTCAAGCATCCTGGCCAGCTCCGGGCGGTCG
CGCCTGGTGCCGGTGATCTTCTCGGAAAACAGCTTGGTGCAGCCGGCCGCGTGCAGTTCGGCCCGTTGGT
TGGTCAAGTCCTGGTCGTCGGTGCTGACGCGGGCATAGCCCAGCAGGCCAGCGGCGGCGCTCTTGTTCAT
GGCGTAATGTCTCCGGTTCTAGTCGCAAGTATTCTACTTTATGCGACTAAAACACGCGACAAGAAAACGC
CAGGAAAAGGGCAGGGCGGCAGCCTGTCGCGTAACTTAGGACTTGTGCGACATGTCGTTTTCAGAAGACG
GCTGCACTGAACGTCAGAAGCCGACTGCACTATAGCAGCGGAGGGGTTGGATCAAAGTACTTTAAAGTAC
TTTAAAGTACTTTAAAGTACTTTGATCCCGAGGGGAACCCTGTGGTTGGCATGCACATACAAATGGACGA
ACGGATAAACCTTTTCACGCCCTTTTAAATATCCGATTATTCTAATAAACGCTCTTTTCTCTTAGGTTTA
CCCGCCAATATATCCTGTCAAACACTGATAGTTTAAACTGAAGGCGGGAAACGACAATCTGATCCAAGCT
CAAGCTGCTCTAGCCAATACGCAAACCGCCTCTCCCCGCGCGTTGGCCGATTCATTAATGCAGCTGGCAC
GACAGGTTTCCCGACTGGAAAGCGGGCAGTGAGCGCAACGCAATTAATGTGAGTTAGCTCACTCATTAGG
CACCCCAGGCTTTACACTTTATGCTTCCGGCTCGTATGTTGTGTGGAATTGTGAGCGGATAACAATTTCA
CACAGGAAACAGCTATGACATGATTACGAATTCGAGCTCGG
